Addgene plasmid #187571: pEPKKα1RKN0115
Purpose: Transcriptional unit for constitutive expression of a TALE driven by the nos promoter
Depositing lab: Nicola Patron. Depositing organization: Earlham Institute. Publication: Tunable control of insect pheromone biosynthesis in Nicotiana benthamiana. Kallam K, Moreno-Gimenez E, Mateos-Fernandez R, Tansley C, Gianoglio S, Orzaez D, Patron N. Plant Biotechnol J. 2023 Apr 9. doi: 10.1111/pbi.14048. PubMed 37032497.
Backbone
  Vector backbone: pDGB3_alpha1R
  Vector type: Plant Expression
Growth in bacteria
  Bacterial resistance: Kanamycin, 50 μg/mL
  Growth temperature: 37°C
  Growth strain: DH5alpha
  Copy number: High Copy
Gene/Insert
  Gene/Insert name: TALE
  Species: Synthetic
  Cloning method: Restriction Enzyme; 5′ cloning site BsaI (destroyed during cloning); 3′ cloning site BsaI (destroyed during cloning)
  Sequencing primers: 5′ Unknown
Terms and licenses: Academic/Nonprofit Terms; Industry Terms: Not Available to Industry
Depositor comments: Please visit https://www.biorxiv.org/content/10.1101/2022.06.15.496242 for bioRxiv preprint.
How to cite: pEPKKα1RKN0115 was a gift from Nicola Patron (Addgene plasmid # 187571 ; http://n2t.net/addgene:187571 ; RRID:Addgene_187571)
