[The description below was written by a language model from this plasmid's Addgene catalogue record and pLannotate feature annotations shown in this document.]
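Description:
pEPKKα1RKN0115 is a plant expression plasmid of about 10.4 kb built on the pDGB3_alpha1R backbone, a binary T-DNA vector. It carries two replication systems. A high-copy ColE1/pUC-type origin, with an adjacent bom site and a rop fragment, supports propagation in E. coli. The pVS1 oriV, RepA replication protein and StaA stability protein allow stable maintenance in Agrobacterium. Bacterial selection is by kanamycin, through an aph(3')-Ia gene located outside the T-DNA. No plant selectable marker is annotated between the borders.

The payload lies between the nopaline-type left and right T-DNA border repeats and is a single transcriptional unit on the reverse strand of the sequence record. The nopaline synthase (nos) promoter drives constitutive expression. It is followed by the tobacco mosaic virus Ω leader, which acts as a translational enhancer, then a roughly 3.4 kb coding sequence, and finally the nos terminator and polyadenylation signal. The catalogue describes the insert as a synthetic TALE (transcription activator-like effector). The automated annotation labels it avrXa10, reflecting its similarity to that Xanthomonas oryzae TAL effector. The record does not state the DNA target of its repeat domain. The unit was assembled through BsaI sites that were destroyed during cloning, which is typical of Golden Gate-style modular assembly.

The construct supplies a constitutively expressed TALE transcriptional regulator for Agrobacterium-mediated delivery into plants. The associated publication concerns tunable control of insect pheromone biosynthesis in Nicotiana benthamiana, suggesting the TALE is one component of a synthetic regulatory circuit, although the record does not detail its role.
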