Features (pLannotate 1.2.2; 14 found; start..end, strand, type, name):
    548..1621    +  CDS            pVS1 RepA: replication protein from the Pseudomonas plasmid pVS1 (Heeb et al., 2000)
   1687..1881    +  rep_origin     pVS1 oriV: origin of replication for the Pseudomonas plasmid pVS1 (Heeb et al., 2000)
   2084..2123    +  CDS            rop (fragment): Rop protein, which maintains plasmids at low copy number; rop
   2225..2365    +  misc_feature   bom: basis of mobility region from pBR322
   2551..3139    -  rep_origin     ori: high-copy-number ColE1/pMB1/pBR322/pUC origin of replication
   3227..4042    -  CDS            KanR: aminoglycoside phosphotransferase; aph(3')-Ia; confers resistance to kanamycin in bacteria or G418 (Geneticin®) in eukaryotes
   4475..4499    +  misc_feature   LB T-DNA repeat: left border repeat from nopaline C58 T-DNA
   4527..4779    -  terminator     NOS terminator: nopaline synthase terminator and poly(A) signal
   4795..8202    -  CDS            avrXa10: AVX10_XANOO - Experimental evidence at protein level: Swiss-Prot protein existence level 1. Avirulence protein. Induces the hypersensitive response (HR)in rice plants carrying the resistance gene Xa10. Activity depends on the presence of the core repeat domains; replacement with repeat domains from other proteins (AvrBs3 of X.euvesicatoria (AC P14727) or AvrXa7 of this organism) does not elicit the HR. Probably acts as a transcription factor in its host plant (rice) to induce plant resistance or disease. From Xanthomonas oryzae pv. oryzae.
   8204..8259    -  misc_feature   TMV Ω: translational enhancer from the tobacco mosaic virus 5'-leader sequence (Gallie et al., 1988)
   8295..8474    -  promoter       NOS promoter: nopaline synthase promoter
   8571..8595    +  misc_feature   RB T-DNA repeat: right border repeat from nopaline C58 T-DNA
   8935..9336    +  CDS            Y4CG_SINFN (fragment): Protein inferred from homology: Swiss-Prot protein existence level 3. From Sinorhizobium fredii (strain NBRC 101917 / NGR234).
   9896..119     +  CDS            pVS1 StaA (across the origin): stability protein from the Pseudomonas plasmid pVS1 (Heeb et al., 2000)
>Addgene plasmid #187571 | pEPKKα1RKN0115 | addgene full sequence | sequence record 367815 | Addgene NGS Result
GCGTGAGCTACCCAGGCACTGCCGCCGCCGGCACAACCGTTCTTGAATCAGAACCCGAGGGCGACGCTGC
CCGCGAGGTCCAGGCGCTGGCCGCTGAAATTAAATCAAAACTCATTTGAGTTAATGAGGTAAAGAGAAAA
TGAGCAAAAGCACAAACACGCTAAGTGCCGGCCGTCCGAGCGCACGCAGCAGCAAGGCTGCAACGTTGGC
CAGCCTGGCAGACACGCCAGCCATGAAGCGGGTCAACTTTCAGTTGCCGGCGGAGGATCACACCAAGCTG
AAGATGTACGCGGTACGCCAAGGCAAGACCATTACCGAGCTGCTATCTGAATACATCGCGCAGCTACCAG
AGTAAATGAGCAAATGAATAAATGAGTAGATGAATTTTAGCGGCTAAAGGAGGCGGCATGGAAAATCAAG
AACAACCAGGCACCGACGCCGTGGAATGCCCCATGTGTGGAGGAACGGGCGGTTGGCCAGGCGTAAGCGG
CTGGGTTGCCTGCCGGCCCTGCAATGGCACTGGAACCCCCAAGCCCGAGGAATCGGCGTGAGCGGTCGCA
AACCATCCGGCCCGGTACAAATCGGCGCGGCGCTGGGTGATGACCTGGTGGAGAAGTTGAAGGCCGCGCA
GGCCGCCCAGCGGCAACGCATCGAGGCAGAAGCACGCCCCGGTGAATCGTGGCAAGCGGCCGCTGATCGA
ATCCGCAAAGAATCCCGGCAACCGCCGGCAGCCGGTGCGCCGTCGATTAGGAAGCCGCCCAAGGGCGACG
AGCAACCAGATTTTTTCGTTCCGATGCTCTATGACGTGGGCACCCGCGATAGTCGCAGCATCATGGACGT
GGCCGTTTTCCGTCTGTCGAAGCGTGACCGACGAGCTGGCGAGGTGATCCGCTACGAGCTTCCAGACGGG
CACGTAGAGGTTTCCGCAGGGCCGGCCGGCATGGCCAGTGTGTGGGATTACGACCTGGTACTGATGGCGG
TTTCCCATCTAACCGAATCCATGAACCGATACCGGGAAGGGAAGGGAGACAAGCCCGGCCGCGTGTTCCG
TCCACACGTTGCGGACGTACTCAAGTTCTGCCGGCGAGCCGATGGCGGAAAGCAGAAAGACGACCTGGTA
GAAACCTGCATTCGGTTAAACACCACGCACGTTGCCATGCAGCGTACGAAGAAGGCCAAGAACGGCCGCC
TGGTGACGGTATCCGAGGGTGAAGCCTTGATTAGCCGCTACAAGATCGTAAAGAGCGAAACCGGGCGGCC
GGAGTACATCGAGATCGAGCTAGCTGATTGGATGTACCGCGAGATCACAGAAGGCAAGAACCCGGACGTG
CTGACGGTTCACCCCGATTACTTTTTGATCGATCCCGGCATCGGCCGTTTTCTCTACCGCCTGGCACGCC
GCGCCGCAGGCAAGGCAGAAGCCAGATGGTTGTTCAAGACGATCTACGAACGCAGTGGCAGCGCCGGAGA
GTTCAAGAAGTTCTGTTTCACCGTGCGCAAGCTGATCGGGTCAAATGACCTGCCGGAGTACGATTTGAAG
GAGGAGGCGGGGCAGGCTGGCCCGATCCTAGTCATGCGCTACCGCAACCTGATCGAGGGCGAAGCATCCG
CCGGTTCCTAATGTACGGAGCAGATGCTAGGGCAAATTGCCCTAGCAGGGGAAAAAGGTCGAAAAGGACT
CTTTCCTGTGGATAGCACGTACATTGGGAACCCAAAGCCGTACATTGGGAACCGGAACCCGTACATTGGG
AACCCAAAGCCGTACATTGGGAACCGGTCACACATGTAAGTGACTGATATAAAAGAGAAAAAAGGCGATT
TTTCCGCCTAAAACTCTTTAAAACTTATTAAAACTCTTAAAACCCGCCTGGCCTGTGCATAACTGTCTGG
CCAGCGCACAGCCGAAGAGCTGCAAAAAGCGCCTACCCTTCGGTCGCTGCGCTCCCTACGCCCCGCCGCT
TCGCGTCGGCCTATCGCGGCCGCTGGCCGCTCAAAAATGGCTGGCCTACGGCCAGGCAATCTACCAGGGC
GCGGACAAGCCGCGCCGTCGCCACTCGACCGCCGGCGCCCACATCAAGGCACCCTGCCTCGCGCGTTTCG
GTGATGACGGTGAAAACCTCTGACACATGCAGCTCCCGGTGACGGTCACAGCTTGTCTGTAAGCGGATGC
CGGGAGCAGACAAGCCCGTCAGGGCGCGTCAGCGGGTGTTGGCGGGTGTCGGGGCGCAGCCATGACCCAG
TCACGTAGCGATAGCGGAGTGTATACTGGCTTAACTATGCGGCATCAGAGCAGATTGTACTGAGAGTGCA
CCATATGCGGTGTGAAATACCGCACAGATGCGTAAGGAGAAAATACCGCATCAGGCGCTCTTCCGCTTCC
TCGCTCACTGACTCGCTGCGCTCGGTCGTTCGGCTGCGGCGAGCGGTATCAGCTCACTCAAAGGCGGTAA
TACGGTTATCCACAGAATCAGGGGATAACGCAGGAAAGAACATGTGAGCAAAAGGCCAGCAAAAGGCCAG
GAACCGTAAAAAGGCCGCGTTGCTGGCGTTTTTCCATAGGCTCCGCCCCCCTGACGAGCATCACAAAAAT
CGACGCTCAAGTCAGAGGTGGCGAAACCCGACAGGACTATAAAGATACCAGGCGTTTCCCCCTGGAAGCT
CCCTCGTGCGCTCTCCTGTTCCGACCCTGCCGCTTACCGGATACCTGTCCGCCTTTCTCCCTTCGGGAAG
CGTGGCGCTTTCTCATAGCTCACGCTGTAGGTATCTCAGTTCGGTGTAGGTCGTTCGCTCCAAGCTGGGC
TGTGTGCACGAACCCCCCGTTCAGCCCGACCGCTGCGCCTTATCCGGTAACTATCGTCTTGAGTCCAACC
CGGTAAGACACGACTTATCGCCACTGGCAGCAGCCACTGGTAACAGGATTAGCAGAGCGAGGTATGTAGG
CGGTGCTACAGAGTTCTTGAAGTGGTGGCCTAACTACGGCTACACTAGAAGGACAGTATTTGGTATCTGC
GCTCTGCTGAAGCCAGTTACCTTCGGAAAAAGAGTTGGTAGCTCTTGATCCGGCAAACAAACCACCGCTG
GTAGCGGTGGTTTTTTTGTTTGCAAGCAGCAGATTACGCGCAGAAAAAAAGGATCTCAAGAAGATCCTTT
GATCTTTTCTACGGGGTCTGACGCTCAGTGGAACGAAAACTCACGTTAAGGGATTTTGGTCATGCATTCT
AGGTGATTAGAAAAACTCATCGAGCATCAAATGAAACTGCAATTTATTCATATCAGGATTATCAATACCA
TATTTTTGAAAAAGCCGTTTCTGTAATGAAGGAGAAAACTCACCGAGGCAGTTCCATAGGATGGCAAGAT
CCTGGTATCGGTCTGCGATTCCGACTCGTCCAACATCAATACAACCTATTAATTTCCCCTCGTCAAAAAT
AAGGTTATCAAGTGAGAAATCACCATGAGTGACGACTGAATCCGGTGAGAATGGCAAAAGTTTATGCATT
TCTTTCCAGACTTGTTCAACAGGCCAGCCATTACGCTCGTCATCAAAATCACTCGCATCAACCAAACCGT
TATTCATTCGTGATTGCGCCTGAGCGAGTCGAAATACGCGATCGCTGTTAAAAGGACAATTACAAACAGG
AATCGAATGCAACCGGCGCAGGAACACTGCCAGCGCATCAACAATATTTTCACCTGAATCAGGATATTCT
TCTAATACCTGGAATGCTGTTTTCCCTGGGATCGCAGTGGTGAGTAACCATGCATCATCAGGAGTACGGA
TAAAATGCTTGATGGTCGGAAGAGGCATAAATTCCGTCAGCCAGTTTAGTCTGACCATCTCATCTGTAAC
ATCATTGGCAACGCTACCTTTGCCATGTTTCAGAAACAACTCTGGCGCATCGGGCTTCCCATACAATCGG
TAGATTGTCGCACCTGATTGCCCGACATTATCGCGAGCCCATTTATACCCATATAAATCAGCATCCATGT
TGGAATTTAATCGCGGCCTTGAGCAAGACGTTTCCCGTTGAATATGGCTCATAACAGAACTTATTATTTC
CTTCCTCTTTTCTACAGTATTTAAAGATACCCCAAGAAGCTAATTATAACAAGACGAACTCCAATTCACT
GTTCCTTGCATTCTAAAACCTTAAATACCAGAAAACAGCTTTTTCAAAGTTGTTTTCAAAGTTGGCGTAT
AACATAGTATCGACGGAGCCGATTTTGAAACCGCGGTGATCACAGGCAGCAACGCTCTGTCATCGTTACA
ATCAACATGCTACCCTCCGCGAGATCATCCGTGTTTCAAACCCGGCAGCTTAGTTGCCGTTCTTCCGAAT
AGCATCGGTAACATGAGCAAAGTCTGCCGCCTTACAACGGCTCTCCCGCTGACGCCGTCCCGGACTGATG
GGCTGCCTGTATCGAGTGGTGATTTTGTGCCGAGCTGCCGGTCGGGGAGCTGTTGGCTGGCTGGTGGCAG
GATATATTGTGGTGTAAACATAACGGATCCGTCTCAGGAGAGCGTCGATCTAGTAACATAGATGACACCG
CGCGCGATAATTTATCCTAGTTTGCGCGCTATATTTTGTTTTCTATCGCGTATTAAATGTATAATTGCGG
GACTCTAATCATAAAAACCCATCTCATAAATAACGTCATGCATTACATGTTAATTATTACATGCTTAACG
TAATTCAACAGAAATTATATGATAATCATCGCAAGACCGGCAACAGGATTCAATCTTAAGAAACTTTATT
GCCAAATGTTTGAACGATCTGCTTGACAAGCTCAGATCGTACCCCCGACACTACCCGATTGTGGAAGCAG
CTCCATGAGCCATGCCAATTCTTCTTCGTTAAAAGCAGGGAAATCGTCAGCTGCACCAGCAAAAGGAGCA
GCGTCCTGTTCCCACATAACAGTACTAGATGCAGCCAAGTCTGCTGCGATAGGTGTTCCCGGATCTGGTA
AACCGCCTCCTATCCTAGTACGTGGGCGTTTGACTCTCCAAGACAAGGGTAAGTGTAGAGCATCGCGTTG
TTCTGGGACTCTAACCTCGAAAGACTGCTGTGTCGAAGGACCAGTTACTGCTCGATCACTTCGGGATCTC
TTCCTCGATGAAGCTCTAGTCTGGTCGCCTTCATGCATCGGGGATGGAGCATCTAAATCTCTCTCAAGGG
AGTCAGCAAAGGCATGTAAAGAGGCTTGATCCGGTGTTTGAGCGCTGGTAGGGGATGGCTTTGCACGCTT
CATACCAGACGCTTGCAAAATCCTGTCCCATCTTTGTGAGGCTGGCGGCAGTGTGCCACAACGAGCCTCA
AACTCAGTAACACCAACCCTTCTAAATAGCTGGACCAAGCCATGCCGACTCATTCCAAATTGGGTCATAG
CATCATCGAAAGCCTGGGCAGGATGGGAGTGACTTTGAAAGAAACCTAAAACTCTAACAACATGCGCAAG
GTCTGCCACACGATGAGAGGTGCGTTCAGGAATGCGACGATTAATTCTACGTATCAACTCAGGGGCGTGT
GGAAGGCCCTTTTTTACGGCATCTAATGCCGGACGCCCACCAAGACACGCTAAGGCCACAAGGTGGTCAT
TAGTTAGGGCAGCCAGGGCAGGATCAGGTCTTGACAACTGAGCAACAATTGATTCCAAGGCCTGTTTTCC
ACCGCCATTACTAGCAATAGCCACCACCTGGTCTGGAGTAAGTCCATGATCCTGGCAAAGAACTGGAAGC
AACCTCTGTACTGTCTCAAGCGCCTGTTTCCCGCCACCATTTGAAGCGATAGCAACTACCTGGTCAGGAG
TCAGTCCGTGATCCTGACACAGAACTGGTAGTAATCTTTGTACTGTCTCTAAGGCCTGCTTACCCCCGAT
ATTAGAAGCGATTGCCACAACCTGATCTAGTGTAAGACCGTGATCTTGACACAAAACAGGCAGCAATCTT
TGAACGGTTTCCAACGCTTGTTTGCCTCCATCGTGCGACGCTATAGCAACAACTTGATCCAGTGTTAGGC
CATGGTCCTGGCACAATACTGGCAGTAGCCTCTGAACCGTTTCCAAAGCCTGTTTACCCCCATCATGTGA
TGCTATCGCAACCACTTGTGCAGGGGTCAAGCCATGGTCTTGGCATAAGACAGGGAGTAGCCGCTGGACT
GTCTCAAGGGCCTGCTTTCCTCCATTAGAGGCAATCGCCACAACTTGGTCAGGCGTCAAACCATGATCTT
GGCAAAGGACAGGCAATAACCGTTGCACAGTCTCCAATGCTTGCTTCCCACCAATATTGCTGGCTATGGC
AACGACTTGGTCGGGTGTCAGGCCATGTGCCTGACATAGGACAGGGAGAAGCCTTTGAACTGTTTCAAGA
GCCTGTTTGCCACCATTATTATTGGCAATTGCTACAACTTGAGCAGGGGTAAGTCCGTGAGCTCGACATA
GTACTGGTAGAAGTCGCTGCACGGTTTCCAGTGCTTGCTTTCCGCCTATGTTTGAAGCAATAGCGACAAC
CTGTGCTGGAGTCAACCCGTGGGCTTGACATAGCACTGGAAGAAGCCGTTGTACAGTTTCTAACGCTTGC
TTGCCCCCGTTATTGTTGGCAATGGCCACTACCTGATCTGGAATCAAACCGTGTGCTTGACAGAGAACAG
GAAGGAGTCGTTGAACTGTCTCCAGCGCCTGCTTCCCTCCATTGTTATTTGCTATAGTCACCACTTGATC
GGGGGTCAACCCATGATCTTGGCACAGGACTGGGAAGAGTCTCTGGACTGTTTCCAATGCCTGCTTACCA
CCATTGTTAGATGCGATAGCTACCACCTGAGCAGGCGTGAGGCCATGCGCCTGGCAGAGTACAGGGAGGA
GCCTTTGCACGGTTTCAAGGGCTTGCTTACCTCCAGAGTTACTGGCGATCGCAACTACTTGATCTTGAGT
AAGGCCATGAGCTTGACAAAGGACTGGTAATAACCTCTGAACAGTTTCGAGAGCTTGTTTTCCCCCACCA
TTAGACGCGATGGCAACCACCTGATTAGGGGTCAGACCATGAGCCTGGCATAAAACTGGCAGAAGCCTCT
GGACAGTCTCAAGTGCCTGCTTGCCTCCGTTAGATGCAATAGCTACAACTTGATCAGGTGTAAGGCCGTG
AGCCTGACAGAGGACTGGCAGCAACCTTTGGACGGTTTCTAATGCTTGTTTACCGCCATTGTTGTTAGCG
ATGGCGACGACCTGATCGGGAGTGAGCCCATGATCCTGGCATAGCACGGGTAATAGACGTTGCACTGTCT
CTAACGCCTGATTGCCTCCGATATTACTAGCGATAGCGACCACTTGGTCTGGTGTAAGGTTCAGGGGGGC
TCCAGTCAATGCATTTCTCGATGCGTGTACCGCCTCAACGGCAGTAACTCCCCCCCGCTTAGCGATTTTA
AGCAACTGCCCGGTGTCCAATTGTAGTGGCGGACCTCTCAACTCTCCAGCTTTAGTAAGAAGTGCTTCGA
GTGCTCTGGCACCGCTCCACTGCTTGCCAACTCCAACAATATCCTCATGCGTAGCTTCAGGCAAAGCTGT
AATAATATGCTGGTACTTCACTGCCACGGTACCGAGAGCGGCTGGATGCTGAGATAATGCAACTATATGA
GCATGAGTGAATCCGTGACCTACGAGAGCCTCATGATGTTGAGCCACAGTGGACCTTACTTTAGATTTAA
TCTTTTCCTGCTGTTGCTGTGAATAACCAAGAGTCCTGAGATCAACTTGTGCTGCCGGGCTAGCATCACT
GGGCTGAGCGGCTCTACGTCGTGGCGCTGGCTTTGCGCGTGGGGGTCTTGCAGCCGTAACTGCAACTCTA
ACTGTAGGGGGAGGATCATCAGCTGCTCTCAATCCGGACTGCACTTCGTCCCATTCAGCAGGAGCTGCCG
CGGTGTGTGGAGTTCCTACAGCCGGCATGCTATCTAACAAACTTGTATCAAGAAGTGATGGATCAAATTG
CCTCAAAAGGTCATTAAAAGACCCGGCGGAGAAAGCAGGTGATGGGGCAGGAGGTGAAGGTAAACGAGTT
CTGGACATTGTCCTTCGAGCCGGCAACCCATCGAGAGGTCCACCAGCGGGTGGCGCGCCCCCACGATCAG
CTGTAGGCTGCACTCGATCTGGCTGTGGTCCAGGTAAAAGCTCTCTAGCAGGACTAGGCGTACGACTGCG
AATGGGATCCATTGTAATTGTAAATAGTAATTGTAATGTTGTTTGTTGTTTGTTGTTGTTGGTAATTGTT
GTAAAAATACAGTATGAGAGTGAATATGAGACTCTAATTGGATACCGAGGGGAATTTATGGAACGTCAGT
GGAGCATTTTTGACAAGAAATATTTGCTAGCTGATAGTGACCTTAGGCGACTTTTGAACGCGCAATAATG
GTTTCTGACGTATGTGCTTAGCTCATTAAACTCCAGAAACCCGCGGCTGAGTGGCTCCTTCAACGTTGCG
GTTCTGTCAGTTCCAAACGTAAAACGGCTTGTCCCGCGTCATCGGCGGGGGTCATAACGTGACTCCCTTA
ATTCTCCGCTCTCCGTCATGAGACGGATCCTGACAGGATATATTGGCGGGTAAACCTAAGAGAAAAGAGC
GTTTATTAGAATAATCGGATATTTAAAAGGGCGTGAAAAGGTTTATCCGTTCGTCCATTTGTATGTGCAT
GCCAACCACAGGGTTCCCCTCGGGATCAAAGTACTTTGATCCAACCCCTCCGCTGCTATAGTGCAGTCGG
CTTCTGACGTTCAGTGCAGCCGTCATCTGAAAACGACATGTCGCACAAGTCCTAAGTTACGCGACAGGCT
GCCGCCCTGCCCTTTTCCTGGCGTTTTCTTGTCGCGTGTTTTAGTCGCATAAAGTAGAATACTTGCGACT
AGAACCGGAGACATTACGCCATGAACAAGAGCGCCGCCGCTGGCCTGCTGGGCTATGCCCGCGTCAGCAC
CGACGACCAGGACTTGACCAACCAACGGGCCGAACTGCACGCGGCCGGCTGCACCAAGCTGTTTTCCGAG
AAGATCACCGGCACCAGGCGCGACCGCCCGGAGCTGGCCAGGATGCTTGACCACCTACGCCCTGGCGACG
TTGTGACAGTGACCAGGCTAGACCGCCTGGCCCGCAGCACCCGCGACCTACTGGACATTGCCGAGCGCAT
CCAGGAGGCCGGCGCGGGCCTGCGTAGCCTGGCAGAGCCGTGGGCCGACACCACCACGCCGGCCGGCCGC
ATGGTGTTGACCGTGTTCGCCGGCATTGCCGAGTTCGAGCGTTCCCTAATCATCGACCGCACCCGGAGCG
GGCGCGAGGCCGCCAAGGCCCGAGGCGTGAAGTTTGGCCCCCGCCCTACCCTCACCCCGGCACAGATCGC
GCACGCCCGCGAGCTGATCGACCAGGAAGGCCGCACCGTGAAAGAGGCGGCTGCACTGCTTGGCGTGCAT
CGCTCGACCCTGTACCGCGCACTTGAGCGCAGCGAGGAAGTGACGCCCACCGAGGCCAGGCGGCGCGGTG
CCTTCCGTGAGGACGCATTGACCGAGGCCGACGCCCTGGCGGCCGCCGAGAATGAACGCCAAGAGGAACA
AGCATGAAACCGCACCAGGACGGCCAGGACGAACCGTTTTTCATTACCGAAGAGATCGAGGCGGAGATGA
TCGCGGCCGGGTACGTGTTCGAGCCGCCCGCGCACCTCTCAACCGTGCGGCTGCATGAAATCCTGGCCGG
TTTGTCTGATGCCAAGCTGGCGGCCTGGCCGGCCAGCTTGGCCGCTGAAGAAACCGAGCGCCGCCGTCTA
AAAAGGTGATGTGTATTTGAGTAAAACAGCTTGCGTCATGCGGTCGCTGCGTATATGATGCGATGAGTAA
ATAAACAAATACGCAAGGGGAACGCATGAAGGTTATCGCTGTACTTAACCAGAAAGGCGGGTCAGGCAAG
ACGACCATCGCAACCCATCTAGCCCGCGCCCTGCAACTCGCCGGGGCCGATGTTCTGTTAGTCGATTCCG
ATCCCCAGGGCAGTGCCCGCGATTGGGCGGCCGTGCGGGAAGATCAACCGCTAACCGTTGTCGGCATCGA
CCGCCCGACGATTGACCGCGACGTGAAGGCCATCGGCCGGCGCGACTTCGTAGTGATCGACGGAGCGCCC
CAGGCGGCGGACTTGGCTGTGTCCGCGATCAAGGCAGCCGACTTCGTGCTGATTCCGGTGCAGCCAAGCC
CTTACGACATATGGGCCACCGCCGACCTGGTGGAGCTGGTTAAGCAGCGCATTGAGGTCACGGATGGAAG
GCTACAAGCGGCCTTTGTCGTGTCGCGGGCGATCAAAGGCACGCGCATCGGCGGTGAGGTTGCCGAGGCG
CTGGCCGGGTACGAGCTGCCCATTCTTGAGTCCCGTATCACGCAGC
